Addgene plasmid #168241: Tol2-LyzC-GFP-U6ac-rac2-guides
Purpose: "neutrophil specific GFP with ubiquitous rac2 sgRNAs"
Depositing lab: Qing Deng. Depositing organization: Purdue University. Publication: A robust and flexible CRISPR/Cas9-based system for neutrophil-specific gene inactivation in zebrafish. Wang Y, Hsu AY, Walton EM, Park SJ, Syahirah R, Wang T, Zhou W, Ding C, Lemke AP, Zhang G, Tobin DM, Deng Q. J Cell Sci. 2021 Apr 15;134(8). pii: 237799. doi: 10.1242/jcs.258574. Epub 2021 Apr 22. PubMed 33722979.
Backbone
  Vector backbone: R4R3 pDest
  Vector type: CRISPR
Growth in bacteria
  Bacterial resistance: Ampicillin, 100 μg/mL
  Growth temperature: 37°C
  Growth strain: DH5alpha
  Copy number: Unknown
Gene/Insert
  Gene/Insert name: rac2 sgRNAs
  gRNA/shRNA sequence: gggccaatgcgagaccctgt/gggctgtatcccagagtccc
  Species: D. rerio (zebrafish)
Terms and licenses: Academic/Nonprofit Terms; Industry Terms: Not Available to Industry
How to cite: Tol2-LyzC-GFP-U6ac-rac2-guides was a gift from Qing Deng (Addgene plasmid # 168241 ; http://n2t.net/addgene:168241 ; RRID:Addgene_168241)
