[The description below was written by a language model from this plasmid's Addgene catalogue record and pLannotate feature annotations shown in this document.]
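Description:
Tol2-LyzC-GFP-U6ac-rac2-guides is an 8,981-nt zebrafish transgenesis and CRISPR plasmid assembled by multisite Gateway recombination into an R4R3 pDest backbone. It is propagated in E. coli through a high-copy ColE1/pUC-type origin with ampicillin selection (AmpR under its own bla promoter), and it retains pBluescript-derived remnants such as an M13 origin fragment, lac promoter/operator elements, and T3 and T7 promoters. The name indicates a Tol2 transposon vector intended for genomic integration. The Tol2 arms themselves are not annotated, although a medaka tyrosinase fragment is detected near the start of the sequence; since Tol2 was first identified in that locus, this hit probably reflects Tol2-flanking sequence.

The payload sits between the attB4, attB1, attB2 and attB3 scars. The roughly 2.4 kb unannotated interval between attB4 and attB1 lies where the neutrophil-specific LyzC (lysozyme C) promoter named in the title would be expected, directly upstream of EGFP in the attB1–attB2 position, which is followed by an SV40 polyadenylation signal. The attB2–attB3 segment contains two S. pyogenes sgRNA scaffolds (annotated as tracrRNA fragments) on the reverse strand. These correspond to the two guides targeting zebrafish rac2 and are presumably each driven by a U6 promoter (U6a and U6c, judging from the name), though these promoters are not annotated. A second SV40 poly(A) signal follows attB3.

No Cas9 is encoded, so the construct supplies ubiquitous rac2 guides and marks neutrophils with GFP. It is designed as part of a system for neutrophil-specific gene inactivation in zebrafish, in which Cas9 would have to be supplied separately.
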