Features (pLannotate 1.2.2; 28 found; start..end, strand, type, name):
      7..228     -  rep_origin     M13 ori (fragment) (sequence partly withheld): M13 bacteriophage origin of replication; arrow indicates direction of (+) strand synthesis
    228..515     +  CDS            tyr (fragment) (sequence partly withheld): TYRO_ORYLA - Also known as tyro. Experimental evidence at transcript level: Swiss-Prot protein existence level 2. This is a copper-containing oxidase that functions in the formation of pigments such as melanins and other polyphenolic compounds. From Oryzias latipes (Japanese rice fish) (Japanese killifish).
   1097..1117    +  protein_bind   attB4: mutant version of attB; core recombination site for the Gateway® BP reaction BP Clonase™
   3521..3541    +  protein_bind   attB1: mutant version of attB; core recombination site for the Gateway® BP reaction BP Clonase™
   3544..3564    -  CDS            lacZα (fragment): LacZα fragment of β-galactosidase; lacZ fragment
   3572..3590    +  promoter       T7 promoter: promoter for bacteriophage T7 RNA polymerase
   3599..3625    -  misc_feature   MCS (fragment): pBluescript multiple cloning site
   3634..4353    +  CDS            EGFP: the original enhanced GFP (Yang et al., 1996) mammalian codon-optimized
   4384..4402    -  promoter       T3 promoter: promoter for bacteriophage T3 RNA polymerase
   4431..4452    -  protein_bind   attB2 (fragment): mutant version of attB; recombination site for the Gateway® BP reaction BP Clonase™
   4464..4484    +  CDS            lacZα (fragment): LacZα fragment of β-galactosidase; lacZ fragment
   4500..4634    -  polyA_signal   SV40 poly(A) signal: SV40 polyadenylation signal
   4657..4740    -  CDS            large T antigen (fragment): large T antigen from SV40 (simian virus 40)
   4819..4886    -  misc_RNA       tracrRNA (fragment): trans-activating CRISPR RNA for the Streptococcus pyogenes CRISPR/Cas9 system
   5360..5427    -  misc_RNA       tracrRNA (fragment): trans-activating CRISPR RNA for the Streptococcus pyogenes CRISPR/Cas9 system
   5878..5898    -  protein_bind   attB3: mutant version of attB; core recombination site for the Gateway® BP reaction BP Clonase™
   5902..5922    +  CDS            lacZα (fragment): LacZα fragment of β-galactosidase; lacZ fragment
   5938..6072    -  polyA_signal   SV40 poly(A) signal: SV40 polyadenylation signal
   6095..6178    -  CDS            large T antigen (fragment): large T antigen from SV40 (simian virus 40)
   6744..6784    -  misc_feature   MCS (fragment): pBluescript multiple cloning site
   6797..6815    -  promoter       T3 promoter: promoter for bacteriophage T3 RNA polymerase
   6860..6876    -  protein_bind   lac operator: The lac repressor binds to the lac operator to inhibit transcription in E. coli. This inhibition can be relieved by adding lactose or isopropyl-β-D-thiogalactopyranoside (IPTG). lac repressor encoded by lacI
   6884..6914    -  promoter       lac promoter: promoter for the E. coli lac operon
   6929..6950    -  protein_bind   CAP binding site: CAP binding activates transcription in the presence of cAMP. E. coli catabolite activator protein
   6963..7055    -  CDS            lacI (fragment): lac repressor; lacI; The lac repressor binds to the lac operator to inhibit transcription in E. coli. This inhibition can be relieved by adding lactose or isopropyl-β-D-thiogalactopyranoside (IPTG).
   7238..7826    -  rep_origin     ori: high-copy-number ColE1/pMB1/pBR322/pUC origin of replication
   7997..8857    -  CDS            AmpR: β-lactamase; bla; confers resistance to ampicillin, carbenicillin, and related antibiotics
   8858..8962    -  promoter       AmpR promoter: bla
>Addgene plasmid #168241 | Tol2-LyzC-GFP-U6ac-rac2-guides | addgene full sequence | sequence record 383809 | Addgene NGS Result
CCACCTAAATTGTAAGCGTTAATATTTTGTTAAAATTCGCGTTAAATTTTTGTTAAATCAGCTCATTTTT
TAACCAATAGGCCGAAATCGGCAAAATCCCTTATAAATCAAAAGAATAGACCGAGATAGGGT
[37 nt withheld, positions 133-169]
AAAGAACGTGGACTCCAACGTCAAAGG
[32 nt withheld, positions 197-228]
GCTGGCTAAGAACTCATCAGCCTCCCCGGTCCATCTACCCACGTACCAATGCACCAATTGGCCACAATGA
CGGCTACTACATGGTGCCATTCCTTCCTCTTTATAGGAATGGAGACTACCTCCTGTCCAACAATGCTCTT
GGATACGAGTACGCCTACCTGTTGGACCCAGGTCATTGCACAACACCAGAAATGCCCTCTGATCTGCAAA
AGACGTGAATATCTGTTCAGACACCCATATCCACTCTGTTCCACACAGGTCAGAGGTTTGTCCAGGAGTT
CTTGACAGAGGTGTAAAAAGTACTCAAAAATTTTACTCAAGTGAAAGTACAAGTACTTAGGGAAAATTTT
ACTCAATTAAAAGTAAAAGTATCTGGCTAGAATCTTACTTGAGTAAAAGTAAAAAAGTACTCCATTAAAA
TTGTACTTGAGTATTAAGGAAGTAAAAGTAAAAGCAAGAAAGAAAACTAGAGATTCTTGTTTAAGCTTTT
AATCTCAAAAAACATTAAATGAAATGCATACAAGGTTTTATCCTGCTTTAGAACTGTTTGTATTTAATTA
TCAAACTATAAGACAGACAATCTAATGCCAGTACACGCTACTCAAAGTTGTAAAACCTCAGATTTAACTT
CAGTAGAAGCTGATTCTCAAAATTGTTAGTGTCAAGCCTAGCTCTTTTGGGGCTGAAAAGCAATCCTGCA
GTGCTGAAAAGCCTCTCACAGGCAGCCGATGCGGGAAGAGGTGTATTAGTCTTGATAGAGAGGCTGCAAA
TAGCAGGAAACGTGAGCAGAGACTCCCTGGTGTCTGAAACACAGGCCAGATGGGCCCTCGAGCAGGAAAC
AGCTATGACCATGATTACGCCAAGCTATCAACTTTGTATAGAAAAGTTGGCTCCGAATTCGCCCTTAAAA
CTCGAGAGTTTGACTTGGGTTGATTATAGCAAATAGTGGAACACAAACAGATTTTGAAATATTCTTGCAA
ATTTATTTATTAAATCCATTCAAATATTGTCATTTTTTGTACTGTGTAATTTATATTGATTTGCTCATAC
AATATTTACATTTCGCTTAAACAATACACTATTATTTATATTTAAAAATAGCTATATATAAATCAAATGT
ATAGCTCTTTTTTACACAATTAATCAAAGCTAAAATATTTGTCACACAAATACAGTAAGCCACTTCACAA
TGATATCTTCAAAATCTGTGCTTGACTGAATCATTTCATTTATTGTTTTGTAATTCACATTATACCTTAC
GTTCTCCAGGCACAGTTTGAATTGTTGATAAATGAAGATAATACATCTGATTTAATTAGTCTCCTTTGTT
TATAATAACTTTAATCTAATTTGATAGTAATAATTCCAGCAATACATCCATTACAATAAAAATCGCTTTT
TTATTTTGCACATTAGTTTGCCGGTATTTGTTTAAAGTTTCACCATACTTTTAAATCATGTGCTATTTGA
AAAGGGCTGTTATGACTGGAATTAAATGTTTTTTTTTATATCAGTGTTTTAGATTGAAGTACAATATTTA
TAGGTAAAATTCACCAGCATATGCTTAAAGATAGCCATGCTCCAGGTCCTTGTGTCCTTCTAAGGTCTGT
TTGTGGTTTAAGCTGTTTGTTGACACACGCTTGTCTTCTCCATTTTTCTGTGAAGTTATTGTCAGTTTAT
TGCACACTGGGTTGCATTAAGCTGCAGTTTTTTCACAACAGTTTTCCACATTGTAACAGTCAGTCTCCAA
ATTATTCCATCAGTCCTCAAATTTAGTCATTTGAGGCCATGAAAACACTTAAAACTACATGAAGGTAGTT
TGGCATTAGGTTTTAGACTTGTTCTTGTTTGGCATATTGCAACCTGTGTAAAAATGATTTGATTTTTATT
TTTTTTTTTTTTTTTTCAGAAAGAAACGGTCCAAAAAGAGTTATGTGAACATTTATCCATGTGTTTAATG
TTTTTTAAATTAAAAAAAAACATTTTTATTAAACCACTTGTGACTAAACCTTTTTTAGTTATTCTATTTT
GTGACGAGTCTGAATGGCCAAAGTACTCTTGAATCCAAAATCTTTATAGTAAAATGTTTAATCTTACTTG
CAGTGTTGGGTATAATTTGTAACAAAGTTGAATTCCATATCTGCTGAGTGAAAAAGTAAAGTAAGAGATT
GCTGTAAATATTTAGGTTATTTATTTATTAATACAATATAGAAAGTAACAAAACACAATGTAAAAAATCA
ATAAAGAAAGTAAATATTAAAAGTAATGATAAACTAATGATGTAAACAATATTAGCAACAAAGTTTGTAC
AATTCAGGGAGGGTAAAGAATTTCACCTAATAGTCAAACTCTGTATTAAATAATATAAAATCTTTGTTCT
TAGTCTGAAGAGGAGACTGTGAGAGAAAGCTTACTGGTTGTTAAATTAGAAAATTTGTAACTTGCAGATT
AAAATGATTTAAATAATTTTATAAAGGCCATGTTTGAAACAAATGTAAAAACATAATAAATGTTAAGAAT
TTCAGATATTGAGATTTTACAATTTAAAAAAAGCAATAAAGTAATAGCAGAGACCTACACTCTTAAAGTA
AATTACCCAACTCTGCTTACTAGTAACTTTTGGAATAGTTACTAGTATCCATTGAACAAATACTAGAATC
TAATTAAATTGTGTGAGTGTCCAATGAAAAGATTCTTGTATTTAAAACAGTACCAGTATCTATATATGTA
CAAAATTTAGTGCTAGCAAAATGCAAATAAATACTACTGCATATAATGGATTGCATTGTAAATCGACTCG
CCATAATACATTTATTTCCTATTTTTACTTTTAACAAAAAATAAGTTCACTGAGTATTTCATGTCATTAA
ATCGCATTAAACCTCTTGCATGCTTTATGTACACTAGTGCAGTTCGCTAAATGACCACCGGTGTCACTAA
TAACACGATCGTTTCTGAATTCTGCATTAAACGCCATTTATACGTTGCTCTTATTAGTAAACAATTTCTC
CATCATGAGCTCGACCAGTATTGCATATTTCATCCTCTTAAATCCAGAGTTGTTTCTTTTAATCACTTTC
TCTTCATGATAAAAGCAGTTTTTGGTTTTCAGAAGTTTACAACAAACCCAGTCAGTTATTGCCTCAGCAA
ACACTGGAGCAACTGCACACTTGTGAAAAGCTTCTTGCGAAACACAAACCTTTCTCTGGACTTATAAATA
AAGGCATTCAGCAGCTCCACCATACACCTCCACTGGTCTTGATAAAGGGATCCTTTAAGGGCGAATTCGA
CCCAAGTTTGTACAAAAAAGCAGGCTTGTAAAACGACGGCCAGTGAGCGCGCGTAATACGACTCACTATA
GGGCGAATTGGGTACCGGGCCCCCCCTCGAGGTCGACTCGCCACCATGGTGAGCAAGGGCGAGGAGCTGT
TCACCGGGGTGGTGCCCATCCTGGTCGAGCTGGACGGCGACGTAAACGGCCACAAGTTCAGCGTGTCCGG
CGAGGGCGAGGGCGATGCCACCTACGGCAAGCTGACCCTGAAGTTCATCTGCACCACCGGCAAGCTGCCC
GTGCCCTGGCCCACCCTCGTGACCACCCTGACCTACGGCGTGCAGTGCTTCAGCCGCTACCCCGACCACA
TGAAGCAGCACGACTTCTTCAAGTCCGCCATGCCCGAAGGCTACGTCCAGGAGCGCACCATCTTCTTCAA
GGACGACGGCAACTACAAGACCCGCGCCGAGGTGAAGTTCGAGGGCGACACCCTGGTGAACCGCATCGAG
CTGAAGGGCATCGACTTCAAGGAGGACGGCAACATCCTGGGGCACAAGCTGGAGTACAACTACAACAGCC
ACAACGTCTATATCATGGCCGACAAGCAGAAGAACGGCATCAAGGTGAACTTCAAGATCCGCCACAACAT
CGAGGACGGCAGCGTGCAGCTCGCCGACCACTACCAGCAGAACACCCCCATCGGCGACGGCCCCGTGCTG
CTGCCCGACAACCACTACCTGAGCACCCAGTCCGCCCTGAGCAAAGACCCCAACGAGAAGCGCGATCACA
TGGTCCTGCTGGAGTTCGTGACCGCCGCCGGGATCACTCTCGGCATGGACGAGCTGTACAAGTAAGCGGC
CGCGGTGGAGCTCCAGCTTTTGTTCCCTTTAGTGAGGGTTAATTGCGCGCTTGGCGTAATCATGGTCATA
GCACCCAGCTTTCTTGTACAAAGTTGAGATCTATAATTCACTGGCCGTCGTTTTACGGTACCATCGATGA
TGATCCAGACATGATAAGATACATTGATGAGTTTGGACAAACCACAACTAGAATGCAGTGAAAAAAATGC
TTTATTTGTGAAATTTGTGATGCTATTGCTTTATTTGTAACCATTATAAGCTGCAATAAACAAGTTAACA
ACAACAATTGCATTCATTTTATGTTTCAGGTTCAGGGGGAGGTGTGGGAGGTTTTTTAAAGCAAGTAAAA
CCTCTACAAATGTGGTATGGCTGATTATGATCCTCTAGATCCCTTGGGTAGCAGCGAAGTCGAGGCATTT
CTGTCCTGGCTGGTCTAGAGGTCTCTCAGGTTTAAAAAAAGCACCGACTCGGTGCCACTTTTTCAAGTTG
ATAACGGACTAGCCTTATTTAAACTTGCTATGCTGTTTCCAGCATAGCTCTTAAACACAGGGTCTCGCAT
TGGCCCGAACTAGGAGCCTGGAGAACTGCTATATAAACCCGGGACTTCTGGGTATGTTTCTGCCATGTGG
TAAGTGGATAAACCTACTTATTCAACTCATTTACCTCAAACATGACAGTAAACCTCTTCGGGGCAAACCT
GCAAACGCTTAAAACCTTCAAAGTTTGAAACCAGCAGTTTTGTAGAGGTTTACCGTAGTATTTTTGAACT
GTAAAGCATATGCAGAGGAAGCTGGTTTTAGGCTTGTGTGATTGGATGAGTTCTTCTGTGACGTAACTGA
TCTTTTGTCCTCGTGTCCTTCGCCTTCCCCCACAGGCATGCGCGGACCTTCCCCCGCCGCAGACCAGAGG
ACAACATGCTCAGACGCCAGCAAACGGCCCATCGAAACATTCACAGACTCTCGGATTGGAGAGACCGGGC
CCGAGGTCTCTGACTAAAAAAGCACCGACTCGGTGCCACTTTTTCAAGTTGATAACGGACTAGCCTTATT
TAAACTTGCTATGCTGTTTCCAGCATAGCTCTTAAACGGGACTCTGGGATACAGCCCGAACCAAGAGCTG
GAGGGAGAGCTATATATACCAGGGACTTCTGGGTATGTTTTTGGGAGGTGGTGAGTGACTAAACCACTTA
TTCAGCTCCCTTAGATCAAGTCTGACCCTATATCATGGTGACATAAACCTGCAAACTGATAAAACCTGAA
GGATCTCAAATCCAGAGTTTGTGTGAGGGATTACCGTGGTAATTTTCAAACTGTAAAGCATATGCAAAAT
TATCTGGTCTTGGCTTGAGTGATTGGGTGTCTCGGTGTGATGCAGGGACGTTTTCAGTGACGTGTCCTTC
TCCCTCCCCCACAGGCATGCGCAGAACATTTCCCCCCTCCTTGAAGACCAGAACAAAAGACGCCGAGAGC
AGGAAACTCGTCTTACTGAATGACCGAGGCTGGAGAAATCGACCCTAGGCAACTTTATTATACATAGTTG
ATAATTCACTGGCCGTCGTTTTACGGTACCATCGATGATGATCCAGACATGATAAGATACATTGATGAGT
TTGGACAAACCACAACTAGAATGCAGTGAAAAAAATGCTTTATTTGTGAAATTTGTGATGCTATTGCTTT
ATTTGTAACCATTATAAGCTGCAATAAACAAGTTAACAACAACAATTGCATTCATTTTATGTTTCAGGTT
CAGGGGGAGGTGTGGGAGGTTTTTTAAAGCAAGTAAAACCTCTACAAATGTGGTATGGCTGATTATGATC
CTCTAGATCAGATCTGCGAAGATACGGCCACGGGTGCTCTTGATCCTGTGGCTGATTTTGGACTGTGCTG
CTCGCAGCTGCTGATGAATCACATACTTCCTCCATTTTCTTCCACTGATTGACTGTTATAATTTCCCTAA
TTTCCAGGTCAAGGTGCTGTGCATTGTGGTAATAGATGTGACATGACGTCACTTCCAAAGGACCAATGAA
CATGTCTGACCAATTTCATATAATGTGAAAACGATTTTCATAGGCAGAATAAATAACATTTAAATTAAAC
TGGGCATCAGCGCAATTCAATTGGTTTGGTAATAGCAAGGGAAAATAGAATGAAGTGATCTCCAAAAAAT
AAGTACTTTTTGACTGTAAATAAAATTGTAAGGAGTAAAAAGTACTTTTTTTTCTAAAAAAATGTAATTA
AGTAAAAGTAAAAGTATTGATTTTTAATTGTACTCAAGTAAAGTAAAAATCCCCAAAAATAATACTTAAG
TACAGTAATCAAGTAAAATTACTCAAGTACTTTACACCTCTGGTTCTTGACCCCCTACCTTCAGCAAGCC
CAGCAGATCCACTAGTTCTAGAGCGGCCGCCACCGCGGTGGAGCTCCAGCTTTTGTTCCCTTTAGTGAGG
GTTAATTGCGCGCTTGGCGTAATCATGGTCATAGCTGTTTCCTGTGTGAAATTGTTATCCGCTCACAATT
CCACACAACATACGAGCCGGAAGCATAAAGTGTAAAGCCTGGGGTGCCTAATGAGTGAGCTAACTCACAT
TAATTGCGTTGCGCTCACTGCCCGCTTTCCAGTCGGGAAACCTGTCGTGCCAGCTGCATTAATGAATCGG
CCAACGCGCGGGGAGAGGCGGTTTGCGTATTGGGCGCTCTTCCGCTTCCTCGCTCACTGACTCGCTGCGC
TCGGTCGTTCGGCTGCGGCGAGCGGTATCAGCTCACTCAAAGGCGGTAATACGGTTATCCACAGAATCAG
GGGATAACGCAGGAAAGAACATGTGAGCAAAAGGCCAGCAAAAGGCCAGGAACCGTAAAAAGGCCGCGTT
GCTGGCGTTTTTCCATAGGCTCCGCCCCCCTGACGAGCATCACAAAAATCGACGCTCAAGTCAGAGGTGG
CGAAACCCGACAGGACTATAAAGATACCAGGCGTTTCCCCCTGGAAGCTCCCTCGTGCGCTCTCCTGTTC
CGACCCTGCCGCTTACCGGATACCTGTCCGCCTTTCTCCCTTCGGGAAGCGTGGCGCTTTCTCATAGCTC
ACGCTGTAGGTATCTCAGTTCGGTGTAGGTCGTTCGCTCCAAGCTGGGCTGTGTGCACGAACCCCCCGTT
CAGCCCGACCGCTGCGCCTTATCCGGTAACTATCGTCTTGAGTCCAACCCGGTAAGACACGACTTATCGC
CACTGGCAGCAGCCACTGGTAACAGGATTAGCAGAGCGAGGTATGTAGGCGGTGCTACAGAGTTCTTGAA
GTGGTGGCCTAACTACGGCTACACTAGAAGAACAGTATTTGGTATCTGCGCTCTGCTGAAGCCAGTTACC
TTCGGAAAAAGAGTTGGTAGCTCTTGATCCGGCAAACAAACCACCGCTGGTAGCGGTGGTTTTTTTGTTT
GCAAGCAGCAGATTACGCGCAGAAAAAAAGGATCTCAAGAAGATCCTTTGATCTTTTCTACGGGGTCTGA
CGCTCAGTGGAACGAAAACTCACGTTAAGGCATTTTGGTCATGAGATTATCAAAAAGGATCTTCACCTAG
ATCCTTTTAAATTAAAAATGAAGTTTTAAATCAATCTAAAGTATATATGAGTAAACTTGGTCTGACAGTT
ACCAATGCTTAATCAGTGAGGCACCTATCTCAGCGATCTGTCTATTTCGTTCATCCATAGTTGCCTGACT
CCCCGTCGTGTAGATAACTACGATACGGGAGGGCTTACCATCTGGCCCCAGTGCTGCAATGATACCGCGA
GACCCACGCTCACCGGCTCCAGATTTATCAGCAATAAACCAGCCAGCCGGAAGGGCCGAGCGCAGAAGTG
GTCCTGCAACTTTATCCGCCTCCATCCAGTCTATTAATTGTTGCCGGGAAGCTAGAGTAAGTAGTTCGCC
AGTTAATAGTTTGCGCAACGTTGTTGCCATTGCTACAGGCATCGTGGTGTCACGCTCGTCGTTTGGTATG
GCTTCATTCAGCTCCGGTTCCCAACGATCAAGGCGAGTTACATGATCCCCCATGTTGTGCAAAAAAGCGG
TTAGCTCCTTCGGTCCTCCGATCGTTGTCAGAAGTAAGTTGGCCGCAGTGTTATCACTCATGGTTATGGC
AGCACTGCATAATTCTCTTACTGTCATGCCATCCGTAAGATGCTTTTCTGTGACTGGTGAGTACTCAACC
AAGTCATTCTGAGAATAGTGTATGCGGCGACCGAGTTGCTCTTGCCCGGCGTCAATACGGGATAATACCG
CGCCACATAGCAGAACTTTAAAAGTGCTCATCATTGGAAAACGTTCTTCGGGGCGAAAACTCTCAAGGAT
CTTACCGCTGTTGAGATCCAGTTCGATGTAACCCACTCGTGCACCCAACTGATCTTCAGCATCTTTTACT
TTCACCAGCGTTTCTGGGTGAGCAAAAACAGGAAGGCAAAATGCCGCAAAAAAGGGAATAAGGGCGACAC
GGAAATGTTGAATACTCATACTCTTCCTTTTTCAATATTATTGAAGCATTTATCAGGGTTATTGTCTCAT
GAGCGGATACATATTTGAATGTATTTAGAAAAATAAACAAATAGGGGTTCCGCGCACATTTCCCCGAAAA
GTG
